Addgene plasmid #179971: pCG_SARS-CoV1 C-V5-tag ORF7a
Purpose: Mammalian expression vector for SARS-CoV-1 ORF7a, V5-tagged. Sequence codon-optimized.
Depositing lab: Konstantin Sparrer. Depositing organization: Universitaet Ulm. Publication: Systematic functional analysis of SARS-CoV-2 proteins uncovers viral innate immune antagonists and remaining vulnerabilities. Hayn M, Hirschenberger M, Koepke L, Nchioua R, Straub JH, Klute S, Hunszinger V, Zech F, Prelli Bozzo C, Aftab W, Christensen MH, Conzelmann C, Muller JA, Srinivasachar Badarinarayan S, Sturzel CM, Forne I, Stenger S, Conzelmann KK, Munch J, Schmidt FI, Sauter D, Imhof A, Kirchhoff F, Sparrer KMJ. Cell Rep. 2021 May 18;35(7):109126. doi: 10.1016/j.celrep.2021.109126. Epub 2021 Apr 27. PubMed 33974846.
Backbone
  Vector backbone: pCG
  Vector type: Mammalian Expression
Growth in bacteria
  Bacterial resistance: Ampicillin, 100 μg/mL
  Growth temperature: 37°C
  Growth strain: DH5alpha
  Copy number: High Copy
Gene/Insert
  Gene/Insert name: SARS-CoV-1 ORF7a
  Species: Synthetic
  Entrez Gene: ORF7a (a.k.a. sars7a)
  Cloning method: Restriction Enzyme; 5′ cloning site Unknown (unknown if destroyed); 3′ cloning site Unknown (unknown if destroyed)
Terms and licenses: Academic/Nonprofit Terms; Industry Terms: Not Available to Industry
How to cite: pCG_SARS-CoV1 C-V5-tag ORF7a was a gift from Konstantin Sparrer (Addgene plasmid # 179971 ; http://n2t.net/addgene:179971 ; RRID:Addgene_179971)
