[The description below was written by a language model from this plasmid's Addgene catalogue record and pLannotate feature annotations shown in this document.]
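Description:
pCG_SARS-CoV1 C-V5-tag ORF7a is a 5.4 kb mammalian expression plasmid built on the pCG backbone that carries a synthetic, codon-optimized open reading frame for the SARS-CoV-1 accessory protein ORF7a with a C-terminal V5 epitope tag. It is propagated in E. coli as a high-copy plasmid through a ColE1/pUC-type origin and selected with ampicillin via the β-lactamase gene and its native promoter. An f1 phage origin is also present, along with short remnants of lacZα, lacI, rop and bom and a T7 promoter, which appear to be leftovers of the backbone's cloning history rather than functional parts. No mammalian selection marker is annotated, which fits transient transfection use. An SV40 early promoter segment lies in the backbone in reverse orientation without an annotated downstream gene.

The expression cassette is driven by the human cytomegalovirus immediate early enhancer and promoter, followed by the HSV thymidine kinase 5' untranslated region and then the ORF7a coding sequence. The V5 tag named in the catalogue entry is not annotated separately in the feature table; it presumably lies in the unannotated stretch immediately after the ORF7a match. Downstream lie a rabbit β-globin intron, a short β-globin exon fragment (picked up by the annotation as an HBB match) and the rabbit β-globin polyadenylation signal, which together support splicing and 3' end processing of the transcript. The cloning sites used are not recorded.

The plasmid was deposited with a study that systematically compared coronavirus proteins as antagonists of innate immunity. It is suited to overexpressing ORF7a in cultured mammalian cells, with detection or pull-down through the V5 tag. The annotation describes ORF7a as an antagonist of the host restriction factor tetherin (BST2).
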