Features (pLannotate 1.2.2; 17 found; start..end, strand, type, name):
      1..304     +  enhancer       CMV enhancer: human cytomegalovirus immediate early enhancer
    305..508     +  promoter       CMV promoter: human cytomegalovirus (CMV) immediate early promoter
    598..637     +  5'UTR          HSV TK 5'-UTR: 5' untranslated region from the herpes simplex virus thymidine kinase gene
    673..1038    +  CDS            NS7A_SARS: Experimental evidence at protein level: Swiss-Prot protein existence level 1. Plays a role as antagonist of host tetherin (BST2), disrupting its antiviral effect. Acts by binding to BST2 thereby interfering with its glycosylation. May suppress small interfering RNA (siRNA). May bind to host ITGAL, thereby playing a role in attachment or modulation of leukocytes. From Severe acute respiratory syndrome coronavirus (SARS-CoV).
   1110..1682    +  intron         β-globin intron: intron from rabbit β-globin gene
   1686..1808    +  CDS            HBB: HBB_COLGU - Experimental evidence at transcript level: Swiss-Prot protein existence level 2. Involved in oxygen transport from the lung to the various peripheral tissues. From Colobus guereza (Mantled guereza) (Eastern black-and-white colobus monkey).
   1879..1934    +  polyA_signal   β-globin poly(A) signal: rabbit β-globin polyadenylation signal (Gil and Proudfoot, 1987)
   2274..2463    -  promoter       SV40 promoter: SV40 early promoter
   2463..2517    -  CDS            lacI (fragment): lac repressor; lacI; The lac repressor binds to the lac operator to inhibit transcription in E. coli. This inhibition can be relieved by adding lactose or isopropyl-β-D-thiogalactopyranoside (IPTG).
   2700..3288    -  rep_origin     ori: high-copy-number ColE1/pMB1/pBR322/pUC origin of replication
   3459..4319    -  CDS            AmpR: β-lactamase; bla; confers resistance to ampicillin, carbenicillin, and related antibiotics
   4320..4424    -  promoter       AmpR promoter: bla
   4519..4554    +  CDS            rop (fragment): Rop protein, which maintains plasmids at low copy number; rop
   4656..4755    +  misc_feature   bom (fragment): basis of mobility region from pBR322
   4783..5211    -  rep_origin     f1 ori (sequence partly withheld): f1 bacteriophage origin of replication; arrow indicates direction of (+) strand synthesis
   5215..5372    -  CDS            lacZα (fragment): LacZα fragment of β-galactosidase; lacZ fragment
   5375..5393    +  promoter       T7 promoter: promoter for bacteriophage T7 RNA polymerase
>Addgene plasmid #179971 | pCG_SARS-CoV1 C-V5-tag ORF7a | addgene full sequence | sequence record 374202 | Addgene NGS Result
CGTTACATAACTTACGGTAAATGGCCCGCCTGGCTGACCGCCCAACGACCCCCGCCCATTGACGTCAATA
ATGACGTATGTTCCCATAGTAACGCCAATAGGGACTTTCCATTGACGTCAATGGGTGGAGTATTTACGGT
AAACTGCCCACTTGGCAGTACATCAAGTGTATCATATGCCAAGTACGCCCCCTATTGACGTCAATGACGG
TAAATGGCCCGCCTGGCATTATGCCCAGTACATGACCTTATGGGACTTTCCTACTTGGCAGTACATCTAC
GTATTAGTCATCGCTATTACCATGGTGATGCGGTTTTGGCAGTACATCAATGGGCGTGGATAGCGGTTTG
ACTCACGGGGATTTCCAAGTCTCCACCCCATTGACGTCAATGGGAGTTTGTTTTGGCACCAAAATCAACG
GGACTTTCCAAAATGTCGTAACAACTCCGCCCCATTGACGCAAATGGGCGGTAGGCGTGTACGGTGGGAG
GTCTATATAAGCAGAGCTCGTTTAGTGAACCGTCAGATCGCCTGGAGACGCCATCCACGCTGTTTTGACC
TCCATAGAAGACACCGGGACCGATCCAGCCTCCGGGGGATCTTGGTGGCGTGAAACTCCCGCACCTCTTC
GGCCAGCGCCTTGTAGAAGCGCGTAGGCCTTCTAGAGCCACCATGAAGATTATTCTGTTCCTGACCCTGA
TTGTGTTTACAAGCTGTGAGCTGTACCACTACCAGGAGTGTGTGAGAGGCACAACCGTGCTGCTGAAGGA
GCCTTGTCCTAGCGGCACCTATGAGGGCAATAGCCCTTTTCATCCACTGGCCGATAATAAGTTTGCCCTG
ACATGCACATCTACCCACTTTGCCTTTGCCTGTGCTGATGGCACAAGACACACATACCAGCTGAGAGCCA
GATCTGTGAGCCCTAAACTGTTCATCAGACAGGAGGAGGTGCAGCAGGAGCTGTATTCTCCCCTGTTTCT
GATTGTGGCCGCCCTGGTGTTTCTGATCCTGTGTTTTACAATCAAAAGAAAGACAGAGGGCAAACCTATT
CCTAATCCTCTGCTGGGCCTGGATAGCACCTGAACGCGTCGGATCCTGAGAACTTCAGGGTGAGTTTGGG
GACCCTTGATTGTTCTTTCTTTTTCGCTATTGTAAAATTCATGTTATATGGAGGGGGCAAAGTTTTCAGG
GTGTTGTTTAGAATGGGAAGATGTCCCTTGTATCACCATGGACCCTCATGATAATTTTGTTTCTTTCACT
TTCTACTCTGTTGACAACCATTGTCTCCTCTTATTTTCTTTTCATTTTCTGTAACTTTTTCGTTAAACTT
TAGCTTGCATTTGTAACGAATTTTTAAATTCACTTTTGTTTATTTGTCAGATTGTAAGTACTTTCTCTAA
TCACTTTTTTTTCAAGGCAATCAGGGTATATTATATTGTACTTCAGCACAGTTTTAGAGAACAATTGTTA
TAATTAAATGATAAGGTAGAATATTTCTGCATATAAATTCTGGCTGGCGTGGAAATATTCTTATTGGTAG
AAACAACTACACCCTGGTCATCATCCTGCCTTTCTCTTTATGGTTACAATGATATACACTGTTTGAGATG
AGGATAAAATACTCTGAGTCCAAACCGGGCCCCTCTGCTAACCATGTTCATGCCTTCTTCTCTTTCCTAC
AGCTCCTGGGCAACGTGCTGGTTGTTGTGCTGTCTCATCATTTTGGCAAAGAATTCACTCCTCAGGTGCA
GGCTGCCTATCAGAAGGTGGTGGCTGGTGTGGCCAATGCCCTGGCTCACAAATACCACTGAGATCTTTTT
CCCTCTGCCAAAAATTATGGGGACATCATGAAGCCCCTTGAGCATCTGACTTCTGGCTAATAAAGGAAAT
TTATTTTCATTGCAATAGTGTGTTGGAATTTTTTGTGTCTCTCACTCGGAAGGACATATGGGAGGGCAAA
TCATTTAAAACATCAGAATGAGTATTTGGTTTAGAGTTTGGCAACATATGCCCATATGCTGGCTGCCATG
AACAAAGGTTGGCTATAAAGAGGTCATCAGTATATGAAACAGCCCCCTGCTGTCCATTCCTTATTCCATA
GAAAAGCCTTGACTTGAGGTTAGATTTTTTTTATATTTTGTTTTGTGTTATTTTTTTCTTTAACATCCCT
AAAATTTTCCTTACATGTTTTACTAGCCAGATTTTTCCTCCTCTCCTGACTACTCCCAGTCATAGCTGTC
CCTCTTCTCTTATGGAGATCCCTCGAGGAGCTTTTTGCAAAAGCCTAGGCCTCCAAAAAAGCCTCTTCAC
TACTTCTGGAATAGCTCAGAGGCCGAGGCGGCCTCGGCCTCTGCATAAATAAAAAAAATTAGTCAGCCAT
GGGGCGGAGAATGGGCGGAACTGGGCGGAGTTAGGGGCGGGATGGGCGGAGTTAGGGGCGGGACTATGGT
TGCTGACTAATTGCTGCATTAATGAATCGGCCAACGCGCGGGGAGAGGCGGTTTGCGTATTGGGCGCTCT
TCCGCTTCCTCGCTCACTGACTCGCTGCGCTCGGTCGTTCGGCTGCGGCGAGCGGTATCAGCTCACTCAA
AGGCGGTAATACGGTTATCCACAGAATCAGGGGATAACGCAGGAAAGAACATGTGAGCAAAAGGCCAGCA
AAAGGCCAGGAACCGTAAAAAGGCCGCGTTGCTGGCGTTTTTCCATAGGCTCCGCCCCCCTGACGAGCAT
CACAAAAATCGACGCTCAAGTCAGAGGTGGCGAAACCCGACAGGACTATAAAGATACCAGGCGTTTCCCC
CTGGAAGCTCCCTCGTGCGCTCTCCTGTTCCGACCCTGCCGCTTACCGGATACCTGTCCGCCTTTCTCCC
TTCGGGAAGCGTGGCGCTTTCTCATAGCTCACGCTGTAGGTATCTCAGTTCGGTGTAGGTCGTTCGCTCC
AAGCTGGGCTGTGTGCACGAACCCCCCGTTCAGCCCGACCGCTGCGCCTTATCCGGTAACTATCGTCTTG
AGTCCAACCCGGTAAGACACGACTTATCGCCACTGGCAGCAGCCACTGGTAACAGGATTAGCAGAGCGAG
GTATGTAGGCGGTGCTACAGAGTTCTTGAAGTGGTGGCCTAACTACGGCTACACTAGAAGAACAGTATTT
GGTATCTGCGCTCTGCTGAAGCCAGTTACCTTCGGAAAAAGAGTTGGTAGCTCTTGATCCGGCAAACAAA
CCACCGCTGGTAGCGGTGGTTTTTTTGTTTGCAAGCAGCAGATTACGCGCAGAAAAAAAGGATCTCAAGA
AGATCCTTTGATCTTTTCTACGGGGTCTGACGCTCAGTGGAACGAAAACTCACGTTAAGGGATTTTGGTC
ATGAGATTATCAAAAAGGATCTTCACCTAGATCCTTTTAAATTAAAAATGAAGTTTTAAATCAATCTAAA
GTATATATGAGTAAACTTGGTCTGACAGTTACCAATGCTTAATCAGTGAGGCACCTATCTCAGCGATCTG
TCTATTTCGTTCATCCATAGTTGCCTGACTCCCCGTCGTGTAGATAACTACGATACGGGAGGGCTTACCA
TCTGGCCCCAGTGCTGCAATGATACCGCGAGACCCACGCTCACCGGCTCCAGATTTATCAGCAATAAACC
AGCCAGCCGGAAGGGCCGAGCGCAGAAGTGGTCCTGCAACTTTATCCGCCTCCATCCAGTCTATTAATTG
TTGCCGGGAAGCTAGAGTAAGTAGTTCGCCAGTTAATAGTTTGCGCAACGTTGTTGCCATTGCTACAGGC
ATCGTGGTGTCACGCTCGTCGTTTGGTATGGCTTCATTCAGCTCCGGTTCCCAACGATCAAGGCGAGTTA
CATGATCCCCCATGTTGTGCAAAAAAGCGGTTAGCTCCTTCGGTCCTCCGATCGTTGTCAGAAGTAAGTT
GGCCGCAGTGTTATCACTCATGGTTATGGCAGCACTGCATAATTCTCTTACTGTCATGCCATCCGTAAGA
TGCTTTTCTGTGACTGGTGAGTACTCAACCAAGTCATTCTGAGAATAGTGTATGCGGCGACCGAGTTGCT
CTTGCCCGGCGTCAATACGGGATAATACCGCGCCACATAGCAGAACTTTAAAAGTGCTCATCATTGGAAA
ACGTTCTTCGGGGCGAAAACTCTCAAGGATCTTACCGCTGTTGAGATCCAGTTCGATGTAACCCACTCGT
GCACCCAACTGATCTTCAGCATCTTTTACTTTCACCAGCGTTTCTGGGTGAGCAAAAACAGGAAGGCAAA
ATGCCGCAAAAAAGGGAATAAGGGCGACACGGAAATGTTGAATACTCATACTCTTCCTTTTTCAATATTA
TTGAAGCATTTATCAGGGTTATTGTCTCATGAGCGGATACATATTTGAATGTATTTAGAAAAATAAACAA
ATAGGGGTTCCGCGCACATTTCCCCGAAAAGTGCCACCTGACGTCTAAGAAACCATTATTATCATGACAT
TAACCTATAAAAATAGGCGTATCACGAGGCCCTTTCGTCTCGCGCGTTTCGGTGATGACGGTGAAAACCT
CTGACACATGCAGCTCCCGGAGACGGTCACAGCTTGTCTGTAAGCGGATGCCGGGAGCAGACAAGCCCGT
CAGGGCGCGTCAGCGGGTGTTGGCGGGTGTCGGGGCTGGCTTAACTATGCGGCATCAGAGCAGATTGTAC
TGAGAGTGCACCATATGCGGTGTGAAATACCGCACAGATGCGTAAGGAGAAAATACCGCATCAGGAAATT
GTAAGCGTTAATATTTTGTTAAAATTCGCGTTAAATTTTTGTTAAATCAGCTCATTTTTTAACCAATAGG
CCGAAATCGGCAAAATCCCTTATAAATCAAAAGAATAGACCGAGATAGGGT
[37 nt withheld, positions 4882-4918]
AAAGAACGTGGACTCCAACGTCAAAGG
[49 nt withheld, positions 4946-4994]
T
[91 nt withheld, positions 4996-5086]
G
[124 nt withheld, positions 5088-5211]
CCATTCGCCATTCAGGCTGCGCAACTGTTGGGAAGGGCGATCGGTGCGGGCCTCTTCGCTATTACGCCAG
CTGGCGAAAGGGGGATGTGCTGCAAGGCGATTAAGTTGGGTAACGCCAGGGTTTTCCCAGTCACGACGTT
GTAAAACGACGGCCAGTGAATTGTAATACGACTCACTATAGGGCGAATTCGAGCTCGCCC
